Addgene plasmid #160532: pTricHis-ILY-HB2lock-no charge
Purpose: Expression of inserted ILY variant
Depositing lab: Doryen Bubeck. Depositing organization: Imperial College London. Publication: Structural basis for tuning activity and membrane specificity of bacterial cytolysins. Shah NR, Voisin TB, Parsons ES, Boyd CM, Hoogenboom BW, Bubeck D. Nat Commun. 2020 Nov 16;11(1):5818. doi: 10.1038/s41467-020-19482-6. PubMed 33199689.
Backbone
  Vector backbone: pTricHisA
  Backbone manufacturer: ThermoFisher
  Vector type: Bacterial Expression
Growth in bacteria
  Bacterial resistance: Ampicillin, 100 μg/mL
  Growth temperature: 37°C
  Growth strain: DH5alpha
  Growth instructions: Depositor recommends using BL21 (DE3) for protein expression and purification.
  Copy number: High Copy
Gene/Insert
  Gene/Insert name: ILY-HB2lock-no charge
  Species: Streptococcus intermedius
  Insert size (bp): 1608
  Mutation: Y208C, D322C, E337A, N338A, K341A, N342A
  Tag / fusion protein: His-Tag (N terminal on backbone)
  Cloning method: Restriction Enzyme; 5′ cloning site Unknown (unknown if destroyed); 3′ cloning site Unknown (unknown if destroyed)
Terms and licenses: Academic/Nonprofit Terms; Industry Terms: Not Available to Industry
Depositor comments: ILY gene is codon optimized, and all native Cys removed, before additional mutations were added.
How to cite: pTricHis-ILY-HB2lock-no charge was a gift from Doryen Bubeck (Addgene plasmid # 160532 ; http://n2t.net/addgene:160532 ; RRID:Addgene_160532)
