[The description below was written by a language model from this plasmid's Addgene catalogue record and pLannotate feature annotations shown in this document.]
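Description:
pTricHis-ILY-HB2lock-no charge is a bacterial expression plasmid built on the commercial pTrcHisA-type backbone (recorded as pTricHisA) for producing an engineered variant of intermedilysin (ILY), the cholesterol-dependent cytolysin of Streptococcus intermedius. The 5.9 kb plasmid replicates in E. coli from a high-copy ColE1/pMB1-type origin, with the pBR322 bom region and only a fragment of rop remaining, and is selected with ampicillin through the β-lactamase gene.

Expression is driven by the hybrid trc promoter, which is controlled by a downstream lac operator. The plasmid carries its own lacI gene under the lacIq promoter, so transcription stays repressed until it is induced with IPTG. An rrnG antiterminator and a short minicistron with a ribosome binding site precede the open reading frame to improve transcription and translation. The coding region begins with the backbone's N-terminal leader, which comprises a His tag (annotated here as a fragment of a composite tag), the T7 gene 10 leader and the Xpress epitope with its enterokinase cleavage site. The rrnB T1 and T2 terminators follow the insert.

The automated annotation labels the toxin coding sequence as the homologous pneumolysin gene, but the catalogue entry identifies it as a 1608 bp ILY insert. According to the depositor, the gene is codon optimised and all native cysteines were removed before further mutations were added. Y208C and D322C introduce a cysteine pair, which the "lock" name suggests is meant to form a disulphide constraint. E337A, N338A, K341A and N342A replace four residues with alanine, corresponding to the "no charge" designation. The plasmid is used to express and purify this ILY variant, in work on how bacterial cytolysin activity and membrane specificity are tuned.
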