Features (pLannotate 1.2.2; 20 found; start..end, strand, type, name):
     75..104     +  promoter       trc promoter: strong E. coli promoter; hybrid between the trp and lac UV5 promoters
    112..128     +  protein_bind   lac operator: The lac repressor binds to the lac operator to inhibit transcription in E. coli. This inhibition can be relieved by adding lactose or isopropyl-β-D-thiogalactopyranoside (IPTG). lac repressor encoded by lacI
    145..214     +  misc_feature   rrnG antiterminator: antiterminator from the E. coli rrnG leader region (Berg et al., 1989)
    265..291     +  CDS            minicistron: synthetic cistron containing a ribosome binding site (Shine-Dalgarno sequence), for enhancing the bacterial expression of a downstream cistron (Schoner, 1997) This first cistron should terminate 3 bp upstream of the ATG for the second cistron.
    307..327     +  CDS            capTEV™ (fragment): composite tag for in vivo biotinylation, TEV protease cleavage, and 6xHis tagging
    328..360     +  CDS            T7 tag (gene 10 leader): leader peptide from bacteriophage T7 gene 10 promotes efficient translation in E. coli
    364..387     +  CDS            Xpress™ tag: Xpress™ epitope tag, including an enterokinase recognition and cleavage site
    481..1890    +  CDS            ply: TACY_STRP2 - Experimental evidence at protein level: Swiss-Prot protein existence level 1. A cholesterol-dependent toxin that causes cytolysis by forming pores in cholesterol-containing host membranes. After binding to target membranes, the protein undergoes a major conformation change, leading to its insertion in the host membrane and formation of an oligomeric pore complex. Cholesterol is required for binding to host membranes, membrane insertion and pore formation; cholesterol binding is mediated by a Thr-Leu pair in the C-terminus. Can be reversibly inactivated by oxidation. From Streptoco
   1999..2114    +  ncRNA          5S rRNA: Accession: RF00001 - 5S ribosomal RNA
   2118..2204    +  terminator     rrnB T1 terminator: Escherichia coli rrnB; transcription terminator T1 from the E. coli rrnB gene
   2296..2323    +  terminator     rrnB T2 terminator: transcription terminator T2 from the E. coli rrnB gene
   2342..2433    +  promoter       AmpR promoter: bla
   2434..3294    +  CDS            AmpR: β-lactamase; bla; confers resistance to ampicillin, carbenicillin, and related antibiotics
   3465..4053    +  rep_origin     ori: high-copy-number ColE1/pMB1/pBR322/pUC origin of replication
   4239..4379    -  misc_feature   bom: basis of mobility region from pBR322
   4481..4521    -  CDS            rop (fragment): Rop protein, which maintains plasmids at low copy number; rop
   4565..4642    +  promoter       lacIq promoter: lacI (mutant); In the lacIq allele, a single base change in the promoter boosts expression of the lacI gene about 10-fold.
   4643..5725    +  CDS            lacI: lac repressor; lacI; The lac repressor binds to the lac operator to inhibit transcription in E. coli. This inhibition can be relieved by adding lactose or isopropyl-β-D-thiogalactopyranoside (IPTG).
   5767..5784    +  promoter       tet promoter (fragment): E. coli promoter for tetracycline efflux protein gene
   5780..5881    -  CDS            yciV (fragment): RNAAM_ECOLI - Also known as trpH From Escherichia coli (strain K12).
>Addgene plasmid #160532 | pTricHis-ILY-HB2lock-no charge | addgene full sequence | sequence record 322552 | Addgene NGS Result
GCGCACTCCCGTTCTGGATAATGTTTTTTGCGCCGACATCATAACGGTTCTGGCAAATATTCTGAAATGA
GCTGTTGACAATTAATCATCCGGCTCGTATAATGTGTGGAATTGTGAGCGGATAACAATTTCACACAGGA
AACAGCGCCGCTGAGAAAAAGCGAAGCGGCACTGCTCTTTAACAATTTATCAGACAATCTGTGTGGGCAC
TCGACCGGAATTATCGATTAACTTTATTATTAAAAATTAAAGAGGTATATATTAATGTATCGATTAAATA
AGGAGGAATAAACCATGGGGGGTTCTCATCATCATCATCATCATGGTATGGCTAGCATGACTGGTGGACA
GCAAATGGGTCGGGATCTGTACGACGATGACGATAAGGATCGATGGGGATCCGAAACCCCGACGAAACCG
AAAGCGGCCCAGACCGAAAAGAAAACCGAGAAAAAACCGGAAAACAGCAATTCTGAAGCAGCTAAAAAAG
CGCTGAACGATTATATTTGGGGCCTGCAGTACGACAAACTGAACATCCTGACCCATCAAGGTGAAAAACT
GAAAAATCATAGCTCTCGTGAAGCCTTTCACCGTCCGGGCGAATACGTGGTTATCGAAAAGAAAAAACAG
AGTATCTCCAACGCGACCTCGAAACTGAGCGTGAGTTCCGCCAATGATGACCGTATTTTTCCGGGCGCGC
TGCTGAAAGCTGATCAAAGCCTGCTGGAAAACCTGCCGACCCTGATTCCGGTCAATCGCGGTAAAACCAC
GATCTCAGTGAACCTGCCGGGCCTGAAAAACGGTGAATCGAATCTGACGGTCGAAAACCCGTCAAATTCG
ACCGTGCGTACGGCGGTTAACAATCTGGTCGAAAAATGGATTCAGAACTACAGTAAAACCCATGCAGTGC
CGGCTCGCATGCAGTGCGAAAGCATCTCTGCACAAAGTATGTCCCAGCTGCAAGCGAAATTTGGCGCCGA
TTTCAGCAAAGTGGGTGCTCCGCTGAACGTGGACTTTTCATCGGTTCACAAAGGCGAAAAACAGGTTTTC
ATCGCAAACTTCCGTCAAGTTTACTACACCGCTTCTGTCGATAGTCCGAACAGCCCGTCGGCGCTGTTCG
GCAGTGGTATTACCCCGACGGACCTGATCAACCGTGGCGTTAATTCCAAAACCCCGCCGGTCTATGTGTC
CAATGTGAGCTATGGCCGCGCGATGTACGTTAAATTTGAAACCACGAGCAAATCTACCAAAGTGCAGGCG
GCCATCTGTGCCGTCGTGAAAGGCGCAAAACTGAAAGCTGGTACGGAATACGCAGCCATCCTGGCAGCCA
CCAAAATCACGGCAGTTGTCCTGGGCGGTAATCCGGGCGAAGCCAGCAAAGTTATTACCGGTAATATCGA
TACGCTGAAAGACCTGATTCAGAAAGGTTCGAACTTTAGCGCGCAATCTCCGGCCGTTCCGATCAGTTAT
ACCACGTCCTTCGTCAAAGATAATAGCATTGCAACCATCCAGAACAATACGGACTATATTGAAACCAAAG
TGACGTCTTACAAAGATGGCGCTCTGACCCTGAACCATGACGGTGCGTTTGTCGCCCGCTTCTATGTGTA
CTGGGAAGAACTGGGCCACGATGCAGACGGTTATGAAACCATTCGTAGTCGCTCCTGGTCAGGCAACGGT
TATAATCGTGGCGCCCATTACAGCACCACGCTGCGCTTTAAGGGTAACGTTCGTAATATCCGCGTTAAAG
TCCTGGGCGCAACCGGTCTGGCTTGGGAACCGTGGCGTCTGATTTACAGCAAAAACGATCTGCCGCTGGT
GCCGCAGCGCAATATCTCTACCTGGGGCACCACGCTGCACCCGCAATTCGAAGATAAAGTGGTTAAAGAT
AACACGGACTAAGAATTCGAAGCTTGGCTGTTTTGGCGGATGAGAGAAGATTTTCAGCCTGATACAGATT
AAATCAGAACGCAGAAGCGGTCTGATAAAACAGAATTTGCCTGGCGGCAGTAGCGCGGTGGTCCCACCTG
ACCCCATGCCGAACTCAGAAGTGAAACGCCGTAGCGCCGATGGTAGTGTGGGGTCTCCCCATGCGAGAGT
AGGGAACTGCCAGGCATCAAATAAAACGAAAGGCTCAGTCGAAAGACTGGGCCTTTCGTTTTATCTGTTG
TTTGTCGGTGAACGCTCTCCTGAGTAGGACAAATCCGCCGGGAGCGGATTTGAACGTTGCGAAGCAACGG
CCCGGAGGGTGGCGGGCAGGACGCCCGCCATAAACTGCCAGGCATCAAATTAAGCAGAAGGCCATCCTGA
CGGATGGCCTTTTTGCGTTTCTACAAACTCTTTTGTTTATTTTTCTAAATACATTCAAATATGTATCCGC
TCATGAGACAATAACCCTGATAAATGCTTCAATAATATTGAAAAAGGAAGAGTATGAGTATTCAACATTT
CCGTGTCGCCCTTATTCCCTTTTTTGCGGCATTTTGCCTTCCTGTTTTTGCTCACCCAGAAACGCTGGTG
AAAGTAAAAGATGCTGAAGATCAGTTGGGTGCACGAGTGGGTTACATCGAACTGGATCTCAACAGCGGTA
AGATCCTTGAGAGTTTTCGCCCCGAAGAACGTTTTCCAATGATGAGCACTTTTAAAGTTCTGCTATGTGG
CGCGGTATTATCCCGTGTTGACGCCGGGCAAGAGCAACTCGGTCGCCGCATACACTATTCTCAGAATGAC
TTGGTTGAGTACTCACCAGTCACAGAAAAGCATCTTACGGATGGCATGACAGTAAGAGAATTATGCAGTG
CTGCCATAACCATGAGTGATAACACTGCGGCCAACTTACTTCTGACAACGATCGGAGGACCGAAGGAGCT
AACCGCTTTTTTGCACAACATGGGGGATCATGTAACTCGCCTTGATCGTTGGGAACCGGAGCTGAATGAA
GCCATACCAAACGACGAGCGTGACACCACGATGCCTGTAGCAATGGCAACAACGTTGCGCAAACTATTAA
CTGGCGAACTACTTACTCTAGCTTCCCGGCAACAATTAATAGACTGGATGGAGGCGGATAAAGTTGCAGG
ACCACTTCTGCGCTCGGCCCTTCCGGCTGGCTGGTTTATTGCTGATAAATCTGGAGCCGGTGAGCGTGGG
TCTCGCGGTATCATTGCAGCACTGGGGCCAGATGGTAAGCCCTCCCGTATCGTAGTTATCTACACGACGG
GGAGTCAGGCAACTATGGATGAACGAAATAGACAGATCGCTGAGATAGGTGCCTCACTGATTAAGCATTG
GTAACTGTCAGACCAAGTTTACTCATATATACTTTAGATTGATTTAAAACTTCATTTTTAATTTAAAAGG
ATCTAGGTGAAGATCCTTTTTGATAATCTCATGACCAAAATCCCTTAACGTGAGTTTTCGTTCCACTGAG
CGTCAGACCCCGTAGAAAAGATCAAAGGATCTTCTTGAGATCCTTTTTTTCTGCGCGTAATCTGCTGCTT
GCAAACAAAAAAACCACCGCTACCAGCGGTGGTTTGTTTGCCGGATCAAGAGCTACCAACTCTTTTTCCG
AAGGTAACTGGCTTCAGCAGAGCGCAGATACCAAATACTGTCCTTCTAGTGTAGCCGTAGTTAGGCCACC
ACTTCAAGAACTCTGTAGCACCGCCTACATACCTCGCTCTGCTAATCCTGTTACCAGTGGCTGCTGCCAG
TGGCGATAAGTCGTGTCTTACCGGGTTGGACTCAAGACGATAGTTACCGGATAAGGCGCAGCGGTCGGGC
TGAACGGGGGGTTCGTGCACACAGCCCAGCTTGGAGCGAACGACCTACACCGAACTGAGATACCTACAGC
GTGAGCTATGAGAAAGCGCCACGCTTCCCGAAGGGAGAAAGGCGGACAGGTATCCGGTAAGCGGCAGGGT
CGGAACAGGAGAGCGCACGAGGGAGCTTCCAGGGGGAAACGCCTGGTATCTTTATAGTCCTGTCGGGTTT
CGCCACCTCTGACTTGAGCGTCGATTTTTGTGATGCTCGTCAGGGGGGCGGAGCCTATGGAAAAACGCCA
GCAACGCGGCCTTTTTACGGTTCCTGGCCTTTTGCTGGCCTTTTGCTCACATGTTCTTTCCTGCGTTATC
CCCTGATTCTGTGGATAACCGTATTACCGCCTTTGAGTGAGCTGATACCGCTCGCCGCAGCCGAACGACC
GAGCGCAGCGAGTCAGTGAGCGAGGAAGCGGAAGAGCGCCTGATGCGGTATTTTCTCCTTACGCATCTGT
GCGGTATTTCACACCGCATATGGTGCACTCTCAGTACAATCTGCTCTGATGCCGCATAGTTAAGCCAGTA
TACACTCCGCTATCGCTACGTGACTGGGTCATGGCTGCGCCCCGACACCCGCCAACACCCGCTGACGCGC
CCTGACGGGCTTGTCTGCTCCCGGCATCCGCTTACAGACAAGCTGTGACCGTCTCCGGGAGCTGCATGTG
TCAGAGGTTTTCACCGTCATCACCGAAACGCGCGAGGCAGCAGATCAATTCGCGCGCGAAGGCGAAGCGG
CATGCATTTACGTTGACACCATCGAATGGTGCAAAACCTTTCGCGGTATGGCATGATAGCGCCCGGAAGA
GAGTCAATTCAGGGTGGTGAATGTGAAACCAGTAACGTTATACGATGTCGCAGAGTATGCCGGTGTCTCT
TATCAGACCGTTTCCCGCGTGGTGAACCAGGCCAGCCACGTTTCTGCGAAAACGCGGGAAAAAGTGGAAG
CGGCGATGGCGGAGCTGAATTACATTCCCAACCGCGTGGCACAACAACTGGCGGGCAAACAGTCGTTGCT
GATTGGCGTTGCCACCTCCAGTCTGGCCCTGCACGCGCCGTCGCAAATTGTCGCGGCGATTAAATCTCGC
GCCGATCAACTGGGTGCCAGCGTGGTGGTGTCGATGGTAGAACGAAGCGGCGTCGAAGCCTGTAAAGCGG
CGGTGCACAATCTTCTCGCGCAACGCGTCAGTGGGCTGATCATTAACTATCCGCTGGATGACCAGGATGC
CATTGCTGTGGAAGCTGCCTGCACTAATGTTCCGGCGTTATTTCTTGATGTCTCTGACCAGACACCCATC
AACAGTATTATTTTCTCCCATGAAGACGGTACGCGACTGGGCGTGGAGCATCTGGTCGCATTGGGTCACC
AGCAAATCGCGCTGTTAGCGGGCCCATTAAGTTCTGTCTCGGCGCGTCTGCGTCTGGCTGGCTGGCATAA
ATATCTCACTCGCAATCAAATTCAGCCGATAGCGGAACGGGAAGGCGACTGGAGTGCCATGTCCGGTTTT
CAACAAACCATGCAAATGCTGAATGAGGGCATCGTTCCCACTGCGATGCTGGTTGCCAACGATCAGATGG
CGCTGGGCGCAATGCGCGCCATTACCGAGTCCGGGCTGCGCGTTGGTGCGGATATCTCGGTAGTGGGATA
CGACGATACCGAAGACAGCTCATGTTATATCCCGCCGTTAACCACCATCAAACAGGATTTTCGCCTGCTG
GGGCAAACCAGCGTGGACCGCTTGCTGCAACTCTCTCAGGGCCAGGCGGTGAAGGGCAATCAGCTGTTGC
CCGTCTCACTGGTGAAAAGAAAAACCACCCTGGCGCCCAATACGCAAACCGCCTCTCCCCGCGCGTTGGC
CGATTCATTAATGCAGCTGGCACGACAGGTTTCCCGACTGGAAAGCGGGCAGTGAGCGCAACGCAATTAA
TGTAAGTTAGCGCGAATTGATCTGGTTTGACAGCTTATCATCGACTGCACGGTGCACCAATGCTTCTGGC
GTCAGGCAGCCATCGGAAGCTGTGGTATGGCTGTGCAGGTCGTAAATCACTGCATAATTCGTGTCGCTCA
AG
